>Addgene plasmid #198318 | pBR322-Pdp1_NTD-Cre-HiBiT | addgene full sequence | sequence record 388358 | Addgene NGS Result
AACTAAAGTCATCTATTACCAATATCTGTATACTCAGTGAAAGTTTTGTCTTCTAGGTAAGTTTTCATAA
TAGTGACATACCTTATTTTTTCATCTGGGTGTCTCTCATCCTGAAGAATGGGTGATATAGTTGAAATAAC
TCAGTTCGTTTTGTGGTTTACGATTTTTGGCGGATCACAAAAATAGGGCTGAGTCCCTTCAAGTGAGTTT
TGAAATATACAATTATACCCTTCATCCTTTAAGTTGTTGCTTTGTTGGCTGTTTTCATTCACCTCAGTCA
CATAGTTATCTATGCTCCTGAGGATTCGTTCACTTGCCGTCGTGCTGCAACTCGAAATCTATTGGGTATA
TATGTAATTTTCATATTCTGTTTCATTTTAACGGTATTATTTAAATATTTATATTTAGAACATTAGGTTA
TTAGAATAGATAATTTTAGGTAAATGTAATTAATTCAACCATCACGGAGAGTTTATCAATGTTAAAATAT
GCTAATCCTCAGACCGTAGCCACACAACGTACTAAAAATACTGCGAAGAAACCGCCATCATCAACCTCTT
TTGATGGGCACCTTGAACTTTCAAATGGTGAAAACCAGCCTTACGAAGGCCATAAGATTAGGAAAATCAA
AGGATTGAGACAACATCTTGCGGATAGGAGTCTTAATAAAGGGCATATTTCCCCGTTGATGAATAAGGGA
TTATTAGTAGGTAGTAAGGATGTGTCAATTGACATCCCAGTTATAGCTCATCGTTATGACAGCAGCCATC
AACTTACAGATGCGGAGCCTTTGAAAGCTGATAGTCACTCCAATCATCTAGACCCTTTTTATGGTGTTAT
TGCAGGATTTCGTGGTGATCAGGTGACATCATCAGAGTCGGGTTCAGGATCAATAGGCGTACATTGGGGG
AAAAATACGCTGGATTCCAATATTATGGGTGTTAATGTGGTTAATGGTGCATCGGGAACCGTGGGAATAA
GAATTGCTTTGAAGGATATTCAGCATGGGTCCCCGGTTATTGTCACGTCTGGAGCATTGAGCGGTTGTAC
TATGGTATATTCGGTGAAAAATGGCTATTTTTTTGCCTATCATACGGGGCAGAAACCGGGTAATAATGAA
TGGAAAACAGGCAGGCAGGGTGTTGTTGCTACCTATCTGAGCCATCAAGCCCTTTCGCCGGATAGTGAAC
CTATGACGGTTGGTGAACAGAATAACGATTTAGTGAATATTTTTGCAAATTATGATCAGAGTGTTATTAC
CTATATGGGAAAACCGGGAGTGCTGATTGATAAAATGGCAGAAAATGTTGGTGTTTTTAATTATGACGAA
ATTAAGCCTGAAAAACCTGCTATTAGAGCTGGCTACAGTTATGCGTTGCTGGCTAAGGACGATAAAGGAA
AGGTGAACGTTAAGGTACTATCGGAAGATGTTATCGTTTCATCAGGTAAGCAGGGAAATACTGTTAAGGC
CATTAATTCACTTAAAAAACGGTTGTTATAATTTTGCCCAATGAGGGCAGGAGGTACGGATTTTCATTAG
CACTTATCGAAGCGGATATATGTTTGTGACTACATTGTCAGAAAATTTCATTCATCAACTTGAATTAGAA
CAGTGTCCATATAACTTATTTAGAATAAAGGAAGGAAATTAATCTTAGATACAATGATAAGGGAAATAAA
ATAGAAAGTAGAGTTAATTGTATTAATAAGGTGCTGGAGCTTTACTTACAAAATATCAATGATTTTTGGT
TTCGTATAAGTAATTAATTTAGAGTAATGAAAAATTATTTGTGGGTTAAATTTTATTTATTGAAAATTCA
TTGGTTTATTTTATGAAATAGGAAGGTAATAGCGGTATTATTCGGTTGAAATAACCGTATAGATAAATAG
TAGGATTTAGATAAATTATTTCATATATGACAATTTTTACTATTATATGGGGTTTGTAAGTCGACCGATG
CCCTTGAGAGCCTTCAACCCAGTCAGCTCCTTCCGGTGGGCGCGGGGCATGACTATCGTCGCCGCACTTA
TGACTGTCTTCTTTATCATGCAACTCGTAGGACAGGTGCCGGCAGCGCTCTGGGTCATTTTCGGCGAGGA
CCGCTTTCGCTGGAGCGCGACGATGATCGGCCTGTCGCTTGCGGTATTCGGAATCTTGCACGCCCTCGCT
CAAGCCTTCGTCACTGGTCCCGCCACCAAACGTTTCGGCGAGAAGCAGGCCATTATCGCCGGCATGGCGG
CCGACGCGCTGGGCTACGTCTTGCTGGCGTTCGCGACGCGAGGCTGGATGGCCTTCCCCATTATGATTCT
TCTCGCTTCCGGCGGCATCGGGATGCCCGCGTTGCAGGCCATGCTGTCCAGGCAGGTAGATGACGACCAT
CAGGGACAGCTTCAAGGATCGCTCGCGGCTCTTACCAGCCTAACTTCGATCATTGGACCGCTGATCGTCA
CGGCGATTTATGCCGCCTCGGCGAGCACATGGAACGGGTTGGCATGGATTGTAGGCGCCGCCCTATACCT
TGTCTGCCTCCCCGCGTTGCGTCGCGGTGCATGGAGCCGGGCCACCTCGACCTGAATGGAAGCCGGCGGC
ACCTCGCTAACGGATTCACCACTCCAAGAATTGGAGCCAATCAATTCTTGCGGAGAACTGTGAATGCGCA
AACCAACCCTTGGCAGAACATATCCATCGCGTCCGCCATCTCCAGCAGCCGCACGCGGCGCATCTCGGGC
AGCGTTGGGTCCTGGCCACGGGTGCGCATGATCGTGCTCCTGTCGTTGAGGACCCGGCTAGGCTGGCGGG
GTTGCCTTACTGGTTAGCAGAATGAATCACCGATACGCGAGCGAACGTGAAGCGACTGCTGCTGCAAAAC
GTCTGCGACCTGAGCAACAACATGAATGGTCTTCGGTTTCCGTGTTTCGTAAAGTCTGGAAACGCGGAAG
TCAGCGCCCTGCACCATTATGTTCCGGATCTGCATCGCAGGATGCTGCTGGCTACCCTGTGGAACACCTA
CATCTGTATTAACGAAGCGCTGGCATTGACCCTGAGTGATTTTTCTCTGGTCCCGCCGCATCCATACCGC
CAGTTGTTTACCCTCACAACGTTCCAGTAACCGGGCATGTTCATCATCAGTAACCCGTATCGTGAGCATC
CTCTCTCGTTTCATCGGTATCATTACCCCCATGAACAGAAATCCCCCTTACACGGAGGCATCAGTGACCA
AACAGGAAAAAACCGCCCTTAACATGGCCCGCTTTATCAGAAGCCAGACATTAACGCTTCTGGAGAAACT
CAACGAGCTGGACGCGGATGAACAGGCAGACATCTGTGAATCGCTTCACGACCACGCTGATGAGCTTTAC
CGCAGCTGCCTCGCGCGTTTCGGTGATGACGGTGAAAACCTCTGACACATGCAGCTCCCGGAGACGGTCA
CAGCTTGTCTGTAAGCGGATGCCGGGAGCAGACAAGCCCGTCAGGGCGCGTCAGCGGGTGTTGGCGGGTG
TCGGGGCGCAGCCATGACCCAGTCACGTAGCGATAGCGGAGTGTATACTGGCTTAACTATGCGGCATCAG
AGCAGATTGTACTGAGAGTGCACCATATGCGGTGTGAAATACCGCACAGATGCGTAAGGAGAAAATACCG
CATCAGGCGCTCTTCCGCTTCCTCGCTCACTGACTCGCTGCGCTCGGTCGTTCGGCTGCGGCGAGCGGTA
TCAGCTCACTCAAAGGCGGTAATACGGTTATCCACAGAATCAGGGGATAACGCAGGAAAGAACATGTGAG
CAAAAGGCCAGCAAAAGGCCAGGAACCGTAAAAAGGCCGCGTTGCTGGCGTTTTTCCATAGGCTCCGCCC
CCCTGACGAGCATCACAAAAATCGACGCTCAAGTCAGAGGTGGCGAAACCCGACAGGACTATAAAGATAC
CAGGCGTTTCCCCCTGGAAGCTCCCTCGTGCGCTCTCCTGTTCCGACCCTGCCGCTTACCGGATACCTGT
CCGCCTTTCTCCCTTCGGGAAGCGTGGCGCTTTCTCATAGCTCACGCTGTAGGTATCTCAGTTCGGTGTA
GGTCGTTCGCTCCAAGCTGGGCTGTGTGCACGAACCCCCCGTTCAGCCCGACCGCTGCGCCTTATCCGGT
AACTATCGTCTTGAGTCCAACCCGGTAAGACACGACTTATCGCCACTGGCAGCAGCCACTGGTAACAGGA
TTAGCAGAGCGAGGTATGTAGGCGGTGCTACAGAGTTCTTGAAGTGGTGGCCTAACTACGGCTACACTAG
AAGGACAGTATTTGGTATCTGCGCTCTGCTGAAGCCAGTTACCTTCGGAAAAAGAGTTGGTAGCTCTTGA
TCCGGCAAACAAACCACCGCTGGTAGCTGTGGTTTTTTTGTTTGCAAGCAGCAGATTACGCGCAGAAAAA
AAGGATCTCAAGAAGATCCTTTGATCTTTTCTACGGGGTCTGACGCTCAGTGGAACGAAAACTCACGTTA
AGGGATTTTGGTCATGAGATTATCAAAAAGGATCTTCACCTAGATCCTTTTAAATTAAAAATGAAGTTTT
AAATCAATCTAAAGTATATATGAGTAAACTTGGTCTGACAGTTACCAATGCTTAATCAGTGAGGCACCTA
TCTCAGCGATCTGTCTATTTCGTTCATCCATAGTTGCCTGACTCCCCGTCGTGTAGATAACTACGATACG
GGAGGGCTTACCATCTGGCCCCAGTGCTGCAATGATACCGCGAGACCCACGCTCACCGGCTCCAGATTTA
TCAGCAATAAACCAGCCAGCCGGAAGGGCCGAGCGCAGAAGTGGTCCTGCAACTTTATCCGCCTCCATCC
AGTCTATTAATTGTTGCCGGGAAGCTAGAGTAAGTAGTTCGCCAGTTAATAGTTTGCGCAACGTTGTTGC
CATTGCTGCAGGCATCGTGGTGTCACGCTCGTCGTTTGGTATGGCTTCATTCAGCTCCGGTTCCCAACGA
TCAAGGCGAGTTACATGATCCCCCATGTTGTGCAAAAAAGCGGTTAGCTCCTTCGGTCCTCCGATCGTTG
TCAGAAGTAAGTTGGCCGCAGTGTTATCACTCATGGTTATGGCAGCACTGCATAATTCTCTTACTGTCAT
GCCATCCGTAAGATGCTTTTCTGTGACTGGTGAGTACTCAACCAAGTCATTCTGAGAATAGTGTATGCGG
CGACCGAGTTGCTCTTGCCCGGCGTCAACACGGGATAATACCGCGCCACATAGCAGAACTTTAAAAGTGC
TCATCATTGGAAAACGTTCTTCGGGGCGAAAACTCTCAAGGATCTTACCGCTGTTGAGATCCAGTTCGAT
GTAACCCACTCGTGCACCCAACTGATCTTCAGCATCTTTTACTTTCACCAGCGTTTCTGGGTGAGCAAAA
ACAGGAAGGCAAAATGCCGCAAAAAAGGGAATAAGGGCGACACGGAAATGTTGAATACTCATACTCTTCC
TTTTTCAATATTATTGAAGCATTTATCAGGGTTATTGTCTCATGAGCGGATACATATTTGAATGTATTTA
GAAAAATAAACAAATAGGGGTTCCGCGCACATTTCCCCGAAAAGTGCCACCTGACGTCTAAGAAACCATT
ATTATCATGACATTAACCTATAAAAATAGGCGTATCACGAGGCCCTTTCGTCTTCAAGAATTCTCATGTT
TGACAGCTTATCATCGATAAGCTTTAATGCGGTAGTTTATCACAGTTAAATTGCTAACGCAGTCAGGCAC
CGTGTATGAAATCTAACAATGCGCTCATCGTCATCCTCGGCACCGTCACCCTGGATGCTGTAGGCATAGG
CTTGGTTATGCCGGTACTGCCGGGCCTCTTGCGGGATATCGTCCATTCCGACAGCATCGCCAGTCACTAT
GGCGTGCTGCTAGCGCTATATGCGTTGATGCAATTTCTATGCGCACCCGTTCTCGGAGCACTGTCCGACC
GCTTTGGCCGCCGCCCAGTCCTGCTCGCTTCGCTACTTGGAGCCACTATCGACTACGCGATCATGGCGAC
CACACCCGTCCTGTGGATCCATTTTTTTAATTAAATAAAGGAATTAATATTGATTTGATAGAGCATGTAA
TCAATAACTTCTATGAAAATGTTGAAAAACAATACACGGAAACACTTAACTTACAATTAAATTGTTAAAG
GAGATGATGATAAGAATGGTCAGTCACCAGATAAAATGATCTCTGGTCAATTTTAGGAAAGCTGAAAAAA
CCTGACCAAATGCGTCGTAAATTCTATGCTTAGAAAGACTCGGTGCCAGTGTAATACCTAAGATATGGTT
TTTATTTCCATATCTGTTCGAAAACTTAGAAATAATAAGTTCAACAATAACCAGGGACTTTAAATATGCC
TAGATATGCTAATTATCAGATAAACCCCAAACAGAATATTAAAAATTCACATGGGAAATCTTCATCGTCA
GATTTTTCTAGTGGGTACCTTTCATTCTCAAATAATTCGCTTGATGACCCTTTTATTCGGCAGCAAGTTA
AGAGAGAATTTATTTGGGAGGGACATATGAAGGAGATTGAAGAAGCTTCAAGATTAGGTGGCTCTGGTGG
TGGCGGTTCTGGCGGCGGTGGTTCTGGCGGTGATTATAAGGACGATGACGATAAGGATCCCAAGAAAAAG
CGCAAGGTATCCAATTTACTGACCGTACACCAAAATTTGCCTGCATTACCGGTCGATGCAACGAGTGATG
AGGTTCGCAAGAACCTGATGGACATGTTCAGGGATCGCCAGGCGTTTTCTGAGCATACCTGGAAAATGCT
TCAGTCCGTTTGCCGGTCGTGGGCGGCATGGTGCAAGTTGAATAACCGGAAATGGTTTCCCGCAGAACCT
GAAGATGTTCGCGATTATCTTCTATATCTTCAGGCGCGCGGTCTGGCAGTAAAAACTATCCAGCAACATT
TGGGCCAGCTAAACATGCTTCATCGTCGGTCCGGGCTGCCACGACCAAGTGACAGCAATGCTGTTTCACT
GGTTATGCGGCGGATCCGAAAAGAAAACGTTGATGCCGGTGAACGTGCAAAACAGGCTCTAGCGTTCGAA
CGCACTGATTTCGACCAGGTTCGTTCACTCATGGAAAATAGCGATCGCTGCCAGGATATACGTAATCTGG
CATTTCTGGGGATTGCTTATAACACCCTGTTACGTATAGCCGAAATTGCCAGGATCAGGGTTAAAGATAT
CTCACGTACTGACGGTGGGAGAATGTTAATCCATATTGGCAGAACGAAAACGCTGGTTAGCACCGCTGGT
GTAGAGAAGGCACTTAGCCTGGGGGTAACTAAACTGGTCGAGCGATGGATTTCCGTCTCTGGTGTAGCTG
ATGATCCGAATAACTACCTGTTTTGCCGGGTCAGAAAAAATGGTGTTGCCGCGCCATCTGCCACCAGCCA
GCTATCAACTCGCGCCCTGGAAGGGATTTTTGAAGCAACTCATCGATTGATTTACGGCGCTAAGGATGAC
TCTGGTCAGAGATACCTGGCCTGGTCTGGACACAGTGCCCGTGTCGGAGCCGCGCGAGATATGGCCCGCG
CTGGAGTTTCAATACCGGAGATCATGCAAGCTGGTGGCTGGACCAATGTAAATATTGTCATGAACTATAT
CCGTAACCTGGATAGTGAAACAGGGGCAATGGTGCGCCTGCTGGAAGATGGCGATGGGAGCTCCGGTGTG
AGCGGCTGGCGGCTGTTCAAGAAGATTAGCTAATATGGATTTTCATGTCATCAGGAGAATATTCAAAATT
CTGTGTCACACAAAATATTTTACAGCGTAATCACACCATTAAGAGGGGCATCAAAATAAATGGTTAACTG
GGACAATGTTGAATTTCATTTTTATAAGGCATTGTCCGTATTATCCACCATCCAGATCAACGGATTCAGA
TGGTGTAAAGAAAGCATATAGCTGGTAGGTAAAATTAAGAAGTGTAGTTTTATAAAGTATTAATGGAGAA
CGATGAATTTAAAGTAAATGGAGGAAGGTTAGTTTCACTATCAAATTACAGGACCAAAAATATGGAGTAT
TCCATCTTCTTTGGTGAATTAAGTCTTGAAGACTTCAACAAATATTGCCTGGAACTATGGGCCTGTGAAT
GGTATTGGAGTATCATTTATAACGACTATTTCGATAGGAAATTTAAAGTCTTGTTGAAAATGACTAATCG
TCTAAAAGTATGTCTGGAGAAATAGGTTTAATCTCTATATTTAACGGTTTTATTTTCATCTATTTACTAA
TGGTAAATTTTTTTACTCTTTGAATATATTGGTGAGTTTGTTATCCCCATTAGTTACCAGGGTATTATTA
ATGAGTGAAATTCAATTTTATTGATATTAAAGTCAAATTTACAAATGATGACTTTATTATTTTTTATTTA
TTAATTTTAAATTATTTTTTGTTAATCTTTACTATAAATGAATTTTTTGCTTGCATGGACTTGATTTTTT
TATATATAACATTGACAAATATTAATTCATATATATGATTGTTATAGTGAGTTATTTAATTGATTCGACT
AACAATTTCATTGTAATTTTTCAAGATAGCAGTCAATTGCTATAACAAGCATCTTTCTCGTCAAAGGAAA
ATGTGTATGGCCTATAAGCAGCAACTTGAAAGATGAAGGATATAATGATGATTAACTTAACGGAGAGTAG
ATATTAGAAGTAGTAGAAGGACAATTTAAGACTTTATACCCATTAAAACAAAGGGGTAAAATAATGATGT
TTGATGAAAATTTAGAATGTGTTAATCACGAAATTATCAATGAAAAATTAGATACGAAAATTCACCTTGC
TAATCCTTATGCCTTTTGGGGGGGAAGGGTAAATGAGAATATAAATGGGTTAATTAAACAACATTCTTTA
AGAGGAACTGACTTTAATAAAATTTTTAACCGGAAGATAAATTTTTTTGTAAATGGAATAAATAATTGCC
CCCGAAAAACTCGGAATATAAAACCCCCTAATTAATTATTTAAAGGAATAAGAGTTTATTTGCTCGTAGA
GTAATTATGTTCCATTAATATGCTAAATTGCTCAGTAAAGTTATTAACTTTTTTTCAACGCCAGTGAATA
AGTCTGTTTTATTAAATAAGGAGTTCAGGTGTTTATTTCAAAAGAATTATCAAGCTTTATTGCTGTAGCT
AAAAATAAATCAATAAATAAAGCAACAACGGAACTTTTTATTACACAGTCACCGATTTGCCGAAGCTTAA
AAAAACTGGAATTTTCATTAGGTGTAAAACTCTTTGTAAGAAAAAGCCAGGGATTGGCTTTAACAGAAGA
AGGAGAATGCTTATATAATAAAGTTTTGTCAATTTGTGAACGGCTTCAAGAAATAGAAGGTGACTACAAG
AATGAAAAATCAACATACAATGATCTATATCAAAAAAATATATGAGGTTCTAATATAATAAGCGGTTCTA
GAT
Features (pLannotate 1.2.2; 10 found; start..end, strand, type, name):
   1950..2575    +  CDS            TcR (fragment): tetracycline efflux protein; tet; confers resistance to tetracycline
   2817..3197    -  CDS            YPB1_ECOLX: Protein predicted: Swiss-Prot protein existence level 4. From Escherichia coli.
   3214..3405    +  CDS            rop: Rop protein, which maintains plasmids at low copy number; rop
   3507..3647    +  misc_feature   bom: basis of mobility region from pBR322
   3833..4421    -  rep_origin     ori: high-copy-number ColE1/pMB1/pBR322/pUC origin of replication
   4592..5452    -  CDS            AmpR: β-lactamase; bla; confers resistance to ampicillin, carbenicillin, and related antibiotics
   5453..5557    -  promoter       AmpR promoter: bla
   5670..5698    +  promoter       tet promoter: E. coli promoter for tetracycline efflux protein gene
   5746..6040    +  CDS            TcR (fragment): tetracycline efflux protein; tet; confers resistance to tetracycline
   6660..7685    +  CDS            Cre: site-specific recombinase Cre is a site-specific recombinase from bacteriophage P1. Recombination occurs at loxP sequences.
