[The description below was written by a language model from this plasmid's Addgene catalogue record and pLannotate feature annotations shown in this document.]
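Description:
pBR322-Pdp1_NTD-Cre-HiBiT is a 9.4 kb bacterial expression plasmid built on the classic pBR322 backbone. It supplies a cargo protein for loading into Photorhabdus virulence cassettes (PVCs), the contractile injection systems of Photorhabdus asymbiotica. It replicates in E. coli through the ColE1/pMB1-type origin and retains the pBR322 rop gene and bom (basis of mobility) region. The catalogue lists it as high copy, although rop normally moderates copy number. Selection is by ampicillin, through the β-lactamase gene and its native promoter. The tetracycline resistance gene is annotated only as two separated fragments, one directly downstream of the tet promoter. This indicates that the insert was placed within tet, so tetracycline resistance should not be expected.

The payload is a fusion of the N-terminal domain of Pdp1, a natural PVC toxin, to Cre recombinase, with a HiBiT tag. According to the record, the Pdp1 N-terminal domain acts as a packaging signal that directs the heterologous Cre protein into assembling PVC particles. Cre provides a functional readout, since recombination at loxP sites in target cells reports successful protein delivery. HiBiT is a small peptide that complements a luciferase fragment and so allows luminescent quantification of the loaded protein. The automated annotation detects only the Cre coding sequence within the insert. The Pdp1 domain, the HiBiT tag and the Pnf gene (a second PVC payload that the catalogue says is also present) are not annotated, presumably lying in the unannotated stretches flanking Cre. The promoter driving the fusion is also not stated, though the tet promoter lies upstream in the same orientation.

The plasmid does not appear to carry the structural PVC genes, so it would typically be used alongside a separate construct encoding them, to produce particles for programmable protein delivery experiments.
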