Addgene plasmid #198318: pBR322-Pdp1_NTD-Cre-HiBiT
Purpose: Loads HiBiT-tagged Cre into PVCs using Pdp1 packaging domain; also contains Pnf
Depositing lab: Feng Zhang. Depositing organization: Broad Institute. Publication: Programmable protein delivery with a bacterial contractile injection system. Kreitz J, Friedrich MJ, Guru A, Lash B, Saito M, Macrae RK, Zhang F. Nature. 2023 Apr;616(7956):357-364. doi: 10.1038/s41586-023-05870-7. Epub 2023 Mar 29. PubMed 36991127.
Backbone
  Vector backbone: pBR322
  Vector type: Bacterial Expression
Growth in bacteria
  Bacterial resistance: Ampicillin, 100 μg/mL
  Growth temperature: 37°C
  Growth strain: DH5alpha
  Copy number: High Copy
Gene/Insert
  Gene/Insert name: Pdp1_NTD-Cre-HiBiT
  Species: Photorhabdus asymbiotica
  Cloning method: Restriction Enzyme; 5′ cloning site Unknown (unknown if destroyed); 3′ cloning site Unknown (unknown if destroyed)
Terms and licenses: Academic/Nonprofit Terms; Industry Terms: Not Available to Industry
How to cite: pBR322-Pdp1_NTD-Cre-HiBiT was a gift from Feng Zhang (Addgene plasmid # 198318 ; http://n2t.net/addgene:198318 ; RRID:Addgene_198318)
